>Addgene plasmid #92311 | VE-cad KI gRNA2 | addgene full sequence | sequence record 182299 | Addgene NGS Result
GAGGGCCTATTTCCCATGATTCCTTCATATTTGCATATACGATACAAGGCTGTTAGAGAGATAATTGGAA
TTAATTTGACTGTAAACACAAAGATATTAGTACAAAATACGTGACGTAGAAAGTAATAATTTCTTGGGTA
GTTTGCAGTTTTAAAATTATGTTTTAAAATGGACTATCATATGCTTACCGTAACTTGAAAGTATTTCGAT
TTCTTGGCTTTATATATCTTGTGGAAAGGACGAAACACCGTTTTTGGAGGCTGTGGTGCCGTTTTAGAGC
TAGAAATAGCAAGTTAAAATAAGGCTAGTCCGTTATCAACTTGAAAAAGTGGCACCGAGTCGGTGCTTTT
TTGTTTTAGAGCTAGAAATAGCAAGTTAAAATAAGGCTAGTCCGTTTTTAGCGCGTGCGCCAATTCTGCA
GACAAATGGCTCTAGAGGTACCCGTTACATAACTTACGGTAAATGGCCCGCCTGGCTGACCGCCCAACGA
CCCCCGCCCATTGACGTCAATAGTAACGCCAATAGGGACTTTCCATTGACGTCAATGGGTGGAGTATTTA
CGGTAAACTGCCCACTTGGCAGTACATCAAGTGTATCATATGCCAAGTACGCCCCCTATTGACGTCAATG
ACGGTAAATGGCCCGCCTGGCATTGTGCCCAGTACATGACCTTATGGGACTTTCCTACTTGGCAGTACAT
CTACGTATTAGTCATCGCTATTACCATGGTCGAGGTGAGCCCCACGTTCTGCTTCACTCTCCCCATCTCC
CCCCCCTCCCCACCCCCAATTTTGTATTTATTTATTTTTTAATTATTTTGTGCAGCGATGGGGGCGGGGG
GGGGGGGGGGGCGCGCGCCAGGCGGGGCGGGGCGGGGCGAGGGGCGGGGCGGGGCGCGGCGGAGAGGTGC
GGCGGCAGCCAATCAGAGCGGCGCGCTCCGAAAGTTTCCTTTTATGGCGAGGCGGCGGCGGCGGCGGCCC
TATAAAAAGCGAAGCGCGCGGCGGGCGGGAGTCGCTGCGCGCTGCCTTCGCCCCGTGCCCCGCTCCGCCG
CCGCCTCGCGCCGCCCGCCCCGGCTCTGACTGACCGCGTTACTCCCACAGGTGAGCGGGCGGGACGGCCC
TTCTCCTCCGGGCTGTAATTAGCTGAGCAAGAGGTAAGGGTTTAAGGGATGGTTGGTTGGTGGGGTATTA
ATGTTTAATTACCTGGAGCACCTGCCTGAAATCACTTTTTTTCAGGTTGGACCGGTGCCACCATGGACTA
TAAGGACCACGACGGAGACTACAAGGATCATGATATTGATTACAAAGACGATGACGATAAGATGGCCCCA
AAGAAGAAGCGGAAGGTCGGTATCCACGGAGTCCCAGCAGCCGACAAGAAGTACAGCATCGGCCTGGACA
TCGGCACCAACTCTGTGGGCTGGGCCGTGATCACCGACGAGTACAAGGTGCCCAGCAAGAAATTCAAGGT
GCTGGGCAACACCGACCGGCACAGCATCAAGAAGAACCTGATCGGAGCCCTGCTGTTCGACAGCGGCGAA
ACAGCCGAGGCCACCCGGCTGAAGAGAACCGCCAGAAGAAGATACACCAGACGGAAGAACCGGATCTGCT
ATCTGCAAGAGATCTTCAGCAACGAGATGGCCAAGGTGGACGACAGCTTCTTCCACAGACTGGAAGAGTC
CTTCCTGGTGGAAGAGGATAAGAAGCACGAGCGGCACCCCATCTTCGGCAACATCGTGGACGAGGTGGCC
TACCACGAGAAGTACCCCACCATCTACCACCTGAGAAAGAAACTGGTGGACAGCACCGACAAGGCCGACC
TGCGGCTGATCTATCTGGCCCTGGCCCACATGATCAAGTTCCGGGGCCACTTCCTGATCGAGGGCGACCT
GAACCCCGACAACAGCGACGTGGACAAGCTGTTCATCCAGCTGGTGCAGACCTACAACCAGCTGTTCGAG
GAAAACCCCATCAACGCCAGCGGCGTGGACGCCAAGGCCATCCTGTCTGCCAGACTGAGCAAGAGCAGAC
GGCTGGAAAATCTGATCGCCCAGCTGCCCGGCGAGAAGAAGAATGGCCTGTTCGGAAACCTGATTGCCCT
GAGCCTGGGCCTGACCCCCAACTTCAAGAGCAACTTCGACCTGGCCGAGGATGCCAAACTGCAGCTGAGC
AAGGACACCTACGACGACGACCTGGACAACCTGCTGGCCCAGATCGGCGACCAGTACGCCGACCTGTTTC
TGGCCGCCAAGAACCTGTCCGACGCCATCCTGCTGAGCGACATCCTGAGAGTGAACACCGAGATCACCAA
GGCCCCCCTGAGCGCCTCTATGATCAAGAGATACGACGAGCACCACCAGGACCTGACCCTGCTGAAAGCT
CTCGTGCGGCAGCAGCTGCCTGAGAAGTACAAAGAGATTTTCTTCGACCAGAGCAAGAACGGCTACGCCG
GCTACATTGACGGCGGAGCCAGCCAGGAAGAGTTCTACAAGTTCATCAAGCCCATCCTGGAAAAGATGGA
CGGCACCGAGGAACTGCTCGTGAAGCTGAACAGAGAGGACCTGCTGCGGAAGCAGCGGACCTTCGACAAC
GGCAGCATCCCCCACCAGATCCACCTGGGAGAGCTGCACGCCATTCTGCGGCGGCAGGAAGATTTTTACC
CATTCCTGAAGGACAACCGGGAAAAGATCGAGAAGATCCTGACCTTCCGCATCCCCTACTACGTGGGCCC
TCTGGCCAGGGGAAACAGCAGATTCGCCTGGATGACCAGAAAGAGCGAGGAAACCATCACCCCCTGGAAC
TTCGAGGAAGTGGTGGACAAGGGCGCTTCCGCCCAGAGCTTCATCGAGCGGATGACCAACTTCGATAAGA
ACCTGCCCAACGAGAAGGTGCTGCCCAAGCACAGCCTGCTGTACGAGTACTTCACCGTGTATAACGAGCT
GACCAAAGTGAAATACGTGACCGAGGGAATGAGAAAGCCCGCCTTCCTGAGCGGCGAGCAGAAAAAGGCC
ATCGTGGACCTGCTGTTCAAGACCAACCGGAAAGTGACCGTGAAGCAGCTGAAAGAGGACTACTTCAAGA
AAATCGAGTGCTTCGACTCCGTGGAAATCTCCGGCGTGGAAGATCGGTTCAACGCCTCCCTGGGCACATA
CCACGATCTGCTGAAAATTATCAAGGACAAGGACTTCCTGGACAATGAGGAAAACGAGGACATTCTGGAA
GATATCGTGCTGACCCTGACACTGTTTGAGGACAGAGAGATGATCGAGGAACGGCTGAAAACCTATGCCC
ACCTGTTCGACGACAAAGTGATGAAGCAGCTGAAGCGGCGGAGATACACCGGCTGGGGCAGGCTGAGCCG
GAAGCTGATCAACGGCATCCGGGACAAGCAGTCCGGCAAGACAATCCTGGATTTCCTGAAGTCCGACGGC
TTCGCCAACAGAAACTTCATGCAGCTGATCCACGACGACAGCCTGACCTTTAAAGAGGACATCCAGAAAG
CCCAGGTGTCCGGCCAGGGCGATAGCCTGCACGAGCACATTGCCAATCTGGCCGGCAGCCCCGCCATTAA
GAAGGGCATCCTGCAGACAGTGAAGGTGGTGGACGAGCTCGTGAAAGTGATGGGCCGGCACAAGCCCGAG
AACATCGTGATCGAAATGGCCAGAGAGAACCAGACCACCCAGAAGGGACAGAAGAACAGCCGCGAGAGAA
TGAAGCGGATCGAAGAGGGCATCAAAGAGCTGGGCAGCCAGATCCTGAAAGAACACCCCGTGGAAAACAC
CCAGCTGCAGAACGAGAAGCTGTACCTGTACTACCTGCAGAATGGGCGGGATATGTACGTGGACCAGGAA
CTGGACATCAACCGGCTGTCCGACTACGATGTGGACCATATCGTGCCTCAGAGCTTTCTGAAGGACGACT
CCATCGACAACAAGGTGCTGACCAGAAGCGACAAGAACCGGGGCAAGAGCGACAACGTGCCCTCCGAAGA
GGTCGTGAAGAAGATGAAGAACTACTGGCGGCAGCTGCTGAACGCCAAGCTGATTACCCAGAGAAAGTTC
GACAATCTGACCAAGGCCGAGAGAGGCGGCCTGAGCGAACTGGATAAGGCCGGCTTCATCAAGAGACAGC
TGGTGGAAACCCGGCAGATCACAAAGCACGTGGCACAGATCCTGGACTCCCGGATGAACACTAAGTACGA
CGAGAATGACAAGCTGATCCGGGAAGTGAAAGTGATCACCCTGAAGTCCAAGCTGGTGTCCGATTTCCGG
AAGGATTTCCAGTTTTACAAAGTGCGCGAGATCAACAACTACCACCACGCCCACGACGCCTACCTGAACG
CCGTCGTGGGAACCGCCCTGATCAAAAAGTACCCTAAGCTGGAAAGCGAGTTCGTGTACGGCGACTACAA
GGTGTACGACGTGCGGAAGATGATCGCCAAGAGCGAGCAGGAAATCGGCAAGGCTACCGCCAAGTACTTC
TTCTACAGCAACATCATGAACTTTTTCAAGACCGAGATTACCCTGGCCAACGGCGAGATCCGGAAGCGGC
CTCTGATCGAGACAAACGGCGAAACCGGGGAGATCGTGTGGGATAAGGGCCGGGATTTTGCCACCGTGCG
GAAAGTGCTGAGCATGCCCCAAGTGAATATCGTGAAAAAGACCGAGGTGCAGACAGGCGGCTTCAGCAAA
GAGTCTATCCTGCCCAAGAGGAACAGCGATAAGCTGATCGCCAGAAAGAAGGACTGGGACCCTAAGAAGT
ACGGCGGCTTCGACAGCCCCACCGTGGCCTATTCTGTGCTGGTGGTGGCCAAAGTGGAAAAGGGCAAGTC
CAAGAAACTGAAGAGTGTGAAAGAGCTGCTGGGGATCACCATCATGGAAAGAAGCAGCTTCGAGAAGAAT
CCCATCGACTTTCTGGAAGCCAAGGGCTACAAAGAAGTGAAAAAGGACCTGATCATCAAGCTGCCTAAGT
ACTCCCTGTTCGAGCTGGAAAACGGCCGGAAGAGAATGCTGGCCTCTGCCGGCGAACTGCAGAAGGGAAA
CGAACTGGCCCTGCCCTCCAAATATGTGAACTTCCTGTACCTGGCCAGCCACTATGAGAAGCTGAAGGGC
TCCCCCGAGGATAATGAGCAGAAACAGCTGTTTGTGGAACAGCACAAGCACTACCTGGACGAGATCATCG
AGCAGATCAGCGAGTTCTCCAAGAGAGTGATCCTGGCCGACGCTAATCTGGACAAAGTGCTGTCCGCCTA
CAACAAGCACCGGGATAAGCCCATCAGAGAGCAGGCCGAGAATATCATCCACCTGTTTACCCTGACCAAT
CTGGGAGCCCCTGCCGCCTTCAAGTACTTTGACACCACCATCGACCGGAAGAGGTACACCAGCACCAAAG
AGGTGCTGGACGCCACCCTGATCCACCAGAGCATCACCGGCCTGTACGAGACACGGATCGACCTGTCTCA
GCTGGGAGGCGACAAAAGGCCGGCGGCCACGAAAAAGGCCGGCCAGGCAAAAAAGAAAAAGGAATTCGGC
AGTGGAGAGGGCAGAGGAAGTCTGCTAACATGCGGTGACGTCGAGGAGAATCCTGGCCCAGTGAGCAAGG
GCGAGGAGCTGTTCACCGGGGTGGTGCCCATCCTGGTCGAGCTGGACGGCGACGTAAACGGCCACAAGTT
CAGCGTGTCCGGCGAGGGCGAGGGCGATGCCACCTACGGCAAGCTGACCCTGAAGTTCATCTGCACCACC
GGCAAGCTGCCCGTGCCCTGGCCCACCCTCGTGACCACCCTGACCTACGGCGTGCAGTGCTTCAGCCGCT
ACCCCGACCACATGAAGCAGCACGACTTCTTCAAGTCCGCCATGCCCGAAGGCTACGTCCAGGAGCGCAC
CATCTTCTTCAAGGACGACGGCAACTACAAGACCCGCGCCGAGGTGAAGTTCGAGGGCGACACCCTGGTG
AACCGCATCGAGCTGAAGGGCATCGACTTCAAGGAGGACGGCAACATCCTGGGGCACAAGCTGGAGTACA
ACTACAACAGCCACAACGTCTATATCATGGCCGACAAGCAGAAGAACGGCATCAAGGTGAACTTCAAGAT
CCGCCACAACATCGAGGACGGCAGCGTGCAGCTCGCCGACCACTACCAGCAGAACACCCCCATCGGCGAC
GGCCCCGTGCTGCTGCCCGACAACCACTACCTGAGCACCCAGTCCGCCCTGAGCAAAGACCCCAACGAGA
AGCGCGATCACATGGTCCTGCTGGAGTTCGTGACCGCCGCCGGGATCACTCTCGGCATGGACGAGCTGTA
CAAGGAATTCTAACTAGAGCTCGCTGATCAGCCTCGACTGTGCCTTCTAGTTGCCAGCCATCTGTTGTTT
GCCCCTCCCCCGTGCCTTCCTTGACCCTGGAAGGTGCCACTCCCACTGTCCTTTCCTAATAAAATGAGGA
AATTGCATCGCATTGTCTGAGTAGGTGTCATTCTATTCTGGGGGGTGGGGTGGGGCAGGACAGCAAGGGG
GAGGATTGGGAAGAGAATAGCAGGCATGCTGGGGAGCGGCCGCAGGAACCCCTAGTGATGGAGTTGGCCA
CTCCCTCTCTGCGCGCTCGCTCGCTCACTGAGGCCGGGCGACCAAAGGTCGCCCGACGCCCGGGCTTTGC
CCGGGCGGCCTCAGTGAGCGAGCGAGCGCGCAGCTGCCTGCAGGGGCGCCTGATGCGGTATTTTCTCCTT
ACGCATCTGTGCGGTATTTCACACCGCATA
[95 nt withheld, positions 6751-6845]
T
[46 nt withheld, positions 6847-6892]
C
[141 nt withheld, positions 6894-7034]
CCTTTGACGTTGGAGTCCACGTTCTTT
[37 nt withheld, positions 7062-7098]
ACTCTATCTCGGGCTATTCTTTTGATTTATAAGGGATTTTGCCGATTTCGGTCTATTGGTTAAAAAATGA
GCTGATTTAACAAAAATTTAACGCGAATTTTAACAAAATATTAACGTTTACAATTTTATGGTGCACTCTC
AGTACAATCTGCTCTGATGCCGCATAGTTAAGCCAGCCCCGACACCCGCCAACACCCGCTGACGCGCCCT
GACGGGCTTGTCTGCTCCCGGCATCCGCTTACAGACAAGCTGTGACCGTCTCCGGGAGCTGCATGTGTCA
GAGGTTTTCACCGTCATCACCGAAACGCGCGAGACGAAAGGGCCTCGTGATACGCCTATTTTTATAGGTT
AATGTCATGATAATAATGGTTTCTTAGACGTCAGGTGGCACTTTTCGGGGAAATGTGCGCGGAACCCCTA
TTTGTTTATTTTTCTAAATACATTCAAATATGTATCCGCTCATGAGACAATAACCCTGATAAATGCTTCA
ATAATATTGAAAAAGGAAGAGTATGAGTATTCAACATTTCCGTGTCGCCCTTATTCCCTTTTTTGCGGCA
TTTTGCCTTCCTGTTTTTGCTCACCCAGAAACGCTGGTGAAAGTAAAAGATGCTGAAGATCAGTTGGGTG
CACGAGTGGGTTACATCGAACTGGATCTCAACAGCGGTAAGATCCTTGAGAGTTTTCGCCCCGAAGAACG
TTTTCCAATGATGAGCACTTTTAAAGTTCTGCTATGTGGCGCGGTATTATCCCGTATTGACGCCGGGCAA
GAGCAACTCGGTCGCCGCATACACTATTCTCAGAATGACTTGGTTGAGTACTCACCAGTCACAGAAAAGC
ATCTTACGGATGGCATGACAGTAAGAGAATTATGCAGTGCTGCCATAACCATGAGTGATAACACTGCGGC
CAACTTACTTCTGACAACGATCGGAGGACCGAAGGAGCTAACCGCTTTTTTGCACAACATGGGGGATCAT
GTAACTCGCCTTGATCGTTGGGAACCGGAGCTGAATGAAGCCATACCAAACGACGAGCGTGACACCACGA
TGCCTGTAGCAATGGCAACAACGTTGCGCAAACTATTAACTGGCGAACTACTTACTCTAGCTTCCCGGCA
ACAATTAATAGACTGGATGGAGGCGGATAAAGTTGCAGGACCACTTCTGCGCTCGGCCCTTCCGGCTGGC
TGGTTTATTGCTGATAAATCTGGAGCCGGTGAGCGTGGAAGCCGCGGTATCATTGCAGCACTGGGGCCAG
ATGGTAAGCCCTCCCGTATCGTAGTTATCTACACGACGGGGAGTCAGGCAACTATGGATGAACGAAATAG
ACAGATCGCTGAGATAGGTGCCTCACTGATTAAGCATTGGTAACTGTCAGACCAAGTTTACTCATATATA
CTTTAGATTGATTTAAAACTTCATTTTTAATTTAAAAGGATCTAGGTGAAGATCCTTTTTGATAATCTCA
TGACCAAAATCCCTTAACGTGAGTTTTCGTTCCACTGAGCGTCAGACCCCGTAGAAAAGATCAAAGGATC
TTCTTGAGATCCTTTTTTTCTGCGCGTAATCTGCTGCTTGCAAACAAAAAAACCACCGCTACCAGCGGTG
GTTTGTTTGCCGGATCAAGAGCTACCAACTCTTTTTCCGAAGGTAACTGGCTTCAGCAGAGCGCAGATAC
CAAATACTGTTCTTCTAGTGTAGCCGTAGTTAGGCCACCACTTCAAGAACTCTGTAGCACCGCCTACATA
CCTCGCTCTGCTAATCCTGTTACCAGTGGCTGCTGCCAGTGGCGATAAGTCGTGTCTTACCGGGTTGGAC
TCAAGACGATAGTTACCGGATAAGGCGCAGCGGTCGGGCTGAACGGGGGGTTCGTGCACACAGCCCAGCT
TGGAGCGAACGACCTACACCGAACTGAGATACCTACAGCGTGAGCTATGAGAAAGCGCCACGCTTCCCGA
AGGGAGAAAGGCGGACAGGTATCCGGTAAGCGGCAGGGTCGGAACAGGAGAGCGCACGAGGGAGCTTCCA
GGGGGAAACGCCTGGTATCTTTATAGTCCTGTCGGGTTTCGCCACCTCTGACTTGAGCGTCGATTTTTGT
GATGCTCGTCAGGGGGGCGGAGCCTATGGAAAAACGCCAGCAACGCGGCCTTTTTACGGTTCCTGGCCTT
TTGCTGGCCTTTTGCTCACATGT
Features (pLannotate 1.2.2; 19 found; start..end, strand, type, name):
      1..241     +  promoter       U6 promoter: RNA polymerase III promoter for human U6 snRNA
    271..346     +  misc_RNA       gRNA scaffold: guide RNA scaffold for the Streptococcus pyogenes CRISPR/Cas9 system
    353..396     +  misc_RNA       gRNA scaffold (fragment): guide RNA scaffold for the Streptococcus pyogenes CRISPR/Cas9 system
    443..728     +  enhancer       CMV enhancer: human cytomegalovirus immediate early enhancer; contains an 18-bp deletion relative to the standard CMV enhancer
    730..1007    +  promoter       chicken β-actin promoter: No description available
   1008..1235    +  intron         hybrid intron: hybrid between chicken β-actin (CBA) and minute virus of mice (MMV) introns (Gray et al., 2011)
   1373..2974    +  CDS            Cas9(N): N-terminal portion of Streptococcus pyogenes Cas9 (Zetsche et al., 2015)
   2975..5473    +  CDS            Cas9(C): C-terminal portion of Streptococcus pyogenes Cas9 (Zetsche et al., 2015)
   5474..5521    +  CDS            nucleoplasmin NLS: bipartite nuclear localization signal from nucleoplasmin
   5591..6304    +  CDS            EGFP: EGFP is a basic (constitutively fluorescent) green fluorescent protein published in 1996, derived from Aequorea victoria. It is reported to be a rapidly-maturing weak dimer with moderate acid sensitivity.
   6338..6449    +  polyA_signal   bGH poly(A) signal: bovine growth hormone polyadenylation signal
   6554..6694    +  repeat_region  AAV2 ITR: inverted terminal repeat of adeno-associated virus serotype 2 inverted
   6699..6750    -  misc_feature   bom (fragment): basis of mobility region from pBR322
   6769..7224    +  rep_origin     f1 ori (sequence partly withheld): f1 bacteriophage origin of replication; arrow indicates direction of (+) strand synthesis
   7225..7274    -  misc_feature   bom (fragment): basis of mobility region from pBR322
   7376..7411    -  CDS            rop (fragment): Rop protein, which maintains plasmids at low copy number; rop
   7506..7610    +  promoter       AmpR promoter: bla
   7611..8471    +  CDS            AmpR: β-lactamase; bla; confers resistance to ampicillin, carbenicillin, and related antibiotics
   8642..9230    +  rep_origin     ori: high-copy-number ColE1/pMB1/pBR322/pUC origin of replication
