[The description below was written by a language model from this plasmid's Addgene catalogue record and pLannotate feature annotations shown in this document.]
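Description:
VE-cad KI gRNA2 is an all-in-one mammalian CRISPR expression plasmid of about 9.3 kb, built on a backbone the record calls CRISPR-GFP. It delivers both Streptococcus pyogenes Cas9 and a single guide RNA against human CDH5, the gene encoding VE-cadherin (CD144). In bacteria it is maintained through a high-copy ColE1/pUC-type origin and selected with ampicillin via the β-lactamase gene. An f1 phage origin is also present, along with small pBR322-derived bom and rop fragments left over from the backbone.

The guide cassette consists of the human U6 RNA polymerase III promoter followed by the 20-nt CDH5-targeting spacer and the SpCas9 gRNA scaffold. The spacer was inserted between BbsI sites that were destroyed during cloning. Downstream, a hybrid promoter drives the Cas9 coding sequence; it is made up of the CMV enhancer, the chicken β-actin promoter and a hybrid intron. The annotation tool splits Cas9 into contiguous N- and C-terminal portions, but together they form one continuous reading frame, which ends in a nucleoplasmin nuclear localization signal. EGFP follows shortly after, and a bGH polyadenylation signal terminates the unit. The table does not annotate the short linker between Cas9 and EGFP, so the record does not show whether GFP is fused to Cas9 or released by a self-cleaving peptide. In either case, green fluorescence marks transfected cells and allows them to be enriched. A single AAV2 ITR is annotated after the poly(A) signal, which appears to be a backbone remnant rather than a functional packaging arrangement.

The stated purpose is cutting the VE-cadherin locus. The "KI" in the name suggests the cut is meant to stimulate knock-in at CDH5, in the context of work on endothelial differentiation of human pluripotent stem cells. No donor template is included in this plasmid.
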