Addgene plasmid #92311: VE-cad KI gRNA2
Purpose: CRISPR-GFP-gRNA for cutting VEcad
Depositing lab: Sean Palecek. Publication: Human pluripotent stem cell-derived epicardial progenitors can differentiate to endocardial-like endothelial cells. Bao X, Bhute VJ, Han T, Qian T, Lian X, Palecek SP. Bioeng Transl Med. 2017 Jun;2(2):191-201. doi: 10.1002/btm2.10062. Epub 2017 May 22. PubMed 29170757.
Backbone
  Vector backbone: CRISPR-GFP
  Backbone size w/o insert (bp): 9289
  Total vector size (bp): 9292
  Vector type: Mammalian Expression, CRISPR
Growth in bacteria
  Bacterial resistance: Ampicillin, 100 μg/mL
  Growth temperature: 37°C
  Growth strain: DH5alpha
  Copy number: Unknown
Gene/Insert
  Gene/Insert name: VEcad KI gRNA2 (alt name: CDH5)
  gRNA/shRNA sequence: TTTTTGGAGGCTGTGGTGCC (gRNA shown is without PAM sequence)
  Species: H. sapiens (human)
  Entrez Gene: CDH5 (a.k.a. 7B4, CD144)
  Promoter: U6
  Cloning method: Restriction Enzyme; 5′ cloning site BBSI (destroyed during cloning); 3′ cloning site BBSI (destroyed during cloning)
  Sequencing primers: 5′ tttcttgggtagtttgcagtttt; 3′ CGGGTACCTCTAGAGCCATTT
Terms and licenses: Academic/Nonprofit Terms; Industry Terms: Not Available to Industry
How to cite: VE-cad KI gRNA2 was a gift from Sean Palecek (Addgene plasmid # 92311 ; http://n2t.net/addgene:92311 ; RRID:Addgene_92311)
